Addgene plasmid #133358: BII-gR-BtW-eSpCas9
Purpose: Piggybac vector for CRISPR/SpCas9 applications (nuclease, base editing, or epigenetic modifications). Provides gRNA and EspCas9 expression
Depositing lab: Blair Madison. Depositing organization: Washington University in Saint Louis. Publication: The oncogenic function of PLAGL2 is mediated via ASCL2 and IGF2 and a Wnt-independent mechanism in colorectal cancer. Fischer AD, Veronese-Paniagua DA, Swaminathan S, Kashima H, Rubin DC, Madison BB. Am J Physiol Gastrointest Liver Physiol. 2023 Jun 13. doi: 10.1152/ajpgi.00058.2022. PubMed 37310750.
Backbone
  Vector backbone: BII-gR-BtW-EspCas9
  Backbone manufacturer: Madison Lab
  Vector type: Mammalian Expression
  Selectable markers: Blasticidin
Growth in bacteria
  Bacterial resistance: Ampicillin, 100 μg/mL
  Growth temperature: 37°C
  Growth strain: DH5alpha
  Copy number: High Copy
Gene/Insert
  Gene/Insert name: eSpCas9
  gRNA/shRNA sequence: GGAGACGCTGACCCGTCTCT
  Species: Staphalococcus pyogenes
  Mutation: eSpCas9 mutations
  Promoter: CMV enhancer and hEf1a (CpG free)
  Tag / fusion protein: Flag-tagged eSpCas9 (N terminal on insert)
  Cloning method: Restriction Enzyme; 5′ cloning site Unknown (unknown if destroyed)
Terms and licenses: Academic/Nonprofit Terms; Industry Terms: Not Available to Industry
Depositor comments: Please visit https://doi.org/10.1101/2020.10.14.339531 for bioRxiv preprint.
How to cite: BII-gR-BtW-eSpCas9 was a gift from Blair Madison (Addgene plasmid # 133358 ; http://n2t.net/addgene:133358 ; RRID:Addgene_133358)
