[The description below was written by a language model from this plasmid's Addgene catalogue record and pLannotate feature annotations shown in this document.]
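Description:
BII-gR-BtW-eSpCas9 is a piggyBac transposon plasmid of about 11.4 kb for mammalian CRISPR work, delivering both a guide RNA cassette and the enhanced-specificity SpCas9 variant (eSpCas9) from one vector. It is maintained in E. coli as a high-copy plasmid with a ColE1/pUC-type origin and ampicillin resistance. It also carries an f1 origin and lac/lacZα remnants typical of a pBluescript-style backbone. The piggyBac terminal repeats are not annotated in either feature table, so the transposon boundaries cannot be placed from the record. Short fragments matching a lambda phage gene flank the payload region and appear to be spacer or stuffer sequence.

The payload begins with a human U6 (Pol III) promoter followed by the S. pyogenes gRNA scaffold. The recorded guide sequence looks like a placeholder cloning site rather than a genomic target, although the record does not say so. Downstream, a Pol II promoter drives a single open reading frame. The catalogue describes this promoter as a CMV enhancer joined to a CpG-free human EF1α promoter, and the annotation software detects only mouse CMV fragments there. The reading frame encodes blasticidin S deaminase, a T2A peptide, and N-terminally FLAG-tagged eSpCas9 ending in a nucleoplasmin NLS. The T2A peptide couples blasticidin selection directly to Cas9 expression. A WPRE and an SV40 polyadenylation signal complete the transcript.

The species field names "Staphalococcus pyogenes", but the annotated Cas9 is from Streptococcus pyogenes. The depositor and sequencing-derived records differ by one nucleotide and in their start points, with identical features. With a piggyBac transposase supplied separately, the vector is suited to stable genomic integration and blasticidin selection of nuclease-expressing cells. The stated purpose lists nuclease, base editing and epigenetic modification applications.
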