Features (pLannotate 1.2.2; 25 found; start..end, strand, type, name):
    308..325     -  misc_feature   MCS (fragment): pBluescript multiple cloning site
    580..820     +  promoter       U6 promoter: RNA polymerase III promoter for human U6 snRNA
    849..924     +  misc_RNA       gRNA scaffold: guide RNA scaffold for the Streptococcus pyogenes CRISPR/Cas9 system
    970..1053    +  promoter       mCMV promoter (fragment): mouse cytomegalovirus (CMV) immediate early promoter
   1170..1377    +  promoter       mCMV promoter (fragment): mouse cytomegalovirus (CMV) immediate early promoter
   1644..2039    +  CDS            BSD: blasticidin S deaminase; Aspergillus terreus BSD; confers resistance to blasticidin
   2058..2110    +  CDS            T2A (fragment): 2A peptide from Thosea asigna virus capsid protein Eukaryotic ribosomes fail to insert a peptide bond between the Gly and Pro residues, yielding separate polypeptides.
   2124..2144    +  CDS            FLAG (fragment): FLAG® epitope tag, followed by an enterokinase cleavage site
   2208..3809    +  CDS            Cas9(N): N-terminal portion of Streptococcus pyogenes Cas9 (Zetsche et al., 2015)
   3810..6308    +  CDS            Cas9(C): C-terminal portion of Streptococcus pyogenes Cas9 (Zetsche et al., 2015)
   6309..6356    +  CDS            nucleoplasmin NLS: bipartite nuclear localization signal from nucleoplasmin
   6383..6971    +  misc_feature   WPRE: woodchuck hepatitis virus posttranscriptional regulatory element
   7051..7185    -  polyA_signal   SV40 poly(A) signal: SV40 polyadenylation signal
   7208..7291    -  CDS            large T antigen (fragment): large T antigen from SV40 (simian virus 40)
   8032..8151    -  CDS            B (fragment): PORTL_LAMBD - Experimental evidence at protein level: Swiss-Prot protein existence level 1. Forms the portal vertex of the capsid (PubMed:6228056, PubMed:6232391). This portal plays critical roles in head assembly, genome packaging, neck/tail attachment, and genome ejection (Probable). The portal protein multimerizes as a single ring-shaped homododecamer arranged around a central channel (PubMed:6232391). Binds to the terminase subunits to form the packaging machine (PubMed:7799432). From Escherichia phage lambda (Bacteriophage lambda).
   8153..8308    +  CDS            lacZα (fragment): LacZα fragment of β-galactosidase; lacZ fragment
   8313..8741    +  rep_origin     f1 ori (sequence partly withheld): f1 bacteriophage origin of replication; arrow indicates direction of (+) strand synthesis
   8794..8898    +  promoter       AmpR promoter: bla
   8899..9759    +  CDS            AmpR: β-lactamase; bla; confers resistance to ampicillin, carbenicillin, and related antibiotics
   9930..10518   +  rep_origin     ori: high-copy-number ColE1/pMB1/pBR322/pUC origin of replication
  10701..10793   +  CDS            lacI (fragment): lac repressor; lacI; The lac repressor binds to the lac operator to inhibit transcription in E. coli. This inhibition can be relieved by adding lactose or isopropyl-β-D-thiogalactopyranoside (IPTG).
  10806..10827   +  protein_bind   CAP binding site: CAP binding activates transcription in the presence of cAMP. E. coli catabolite activator protein
  10842..10872   +  promoter       lac promoter: promoter for the E. coli lac operon
  10876..10898   +  protein_bind   lac operator (fragment): The lac repressor binds to the lac operator to inhibit transcription in E. coli. This inhibition can be relieved by adding lactose or isopropyl-β-D-thiogalactopyranoside (IPTG). lac repressor encoded by lacI
  10934..11401   -  CDS            B (fragment): PORTL_LAMBD - Experimental evidence at protein level: Swiss-Prot protein existence level 1. Forms the portal vertex of the capsid (PubMed:6228056, PubMed:6232391). This portal plays critical roles in head assembly, genome packaging, neck/tail attachment, and genome ejection (Probable). The portal protein multimerizes as a single ring-shaped homododecamer arranged around a central channel (PubMed:6232391). Binds to the terminase subunits to form the packaging machine (PubMed:7799432). From Escherichia phage lambda (Bacteriophage lambda).
>Addgene plasmid #133358 | BII-gR-BtW-eSpCas9 | depositor full sequence | sequence record 256337 | BII-gR-BtW-eSpCas9 sequence 11406 bps
TTAACCCTAGAAAGATAGTCTGCGTAAAATTGACGCATGCATTCTTGAAATATTGCTCTCTCTTTCTAAA
TAGCGCGAATCCGTCGCTGTGCATTTAGGACATCTCAGTCGCCGCTTGGAGCTCCCGTGAGGCGTGCTTG
TCAATGCGGTAAGTGTCACTGATTTTGAACTATAACGACCGCGTGAGTCAAAATGACGCATGATTATCTT
TTACGTGACTTTTAAGATTTAACTCATACGATAATTATATTGTTATTTCATGTTCTACTTACGTGATAAC
TTATTATATATATATTTTCTTGTTATAGATCCACTAGTTCTAGAGGGACAGCCCCCCCCCAAAGCCCCCA
GGGATGTAATTACGTCCCTCCCCCGCTAGGGGGCAGCAGCGAGCCGCCCGGGGCTCCGCTCCGGTCCGGC
GCTCCCCCCGCATCCCCGAGCCGGCAGCGTGCGGGGACAGCCCGGGCACGGGGAAGGTGGCACGGGATCG
CTTTCCTCTGAACGCTTCTCGCTGCTCTTTGAGCCTGCAGACACCTGGGGGGATACGGGGAAAAGGCCTC
CAGGGCCGCCCCCTTCACCGAGGGCCTATTTCCCATGATTCCTTCATATTTGCATATACGATACAAGGCT
GTTAGAGAGATAATTGGAATTAATTTGACTGTAAACACAAAGATATTAGTACAAAATACGTGACGTAGAA
AGTAATAATTTCTTGGGTAGTTTGCAGTTTTAAAATTATGTTTTAAAATGGACTATCATATGCTTACCGT
AACTTGAAAGTATTTCGATTTCTTGGCTTTATATATCTTGTGGAAAGGACGAAACACCGGAGACGCTGAC
CCGTCTCTGTTTTAGAGCTAGAAATAGCAAGTTAAAATAAGGCTAGTCCGTTATCAACTTGAAAAAGTGG
CACCGAGTCGGTGCTTTTTTGTTTTTGCCTCCAAGGCCTGCAGGAGTCAATGGGAAAAACCCATTGGAGC
CAAGTACACTGACTCAATAGGGACTTTCCATTGGGTTTTGCCCAGTACATAAGGTCAATAGGGGGTGAGT
CAACAGGAAAGTCCCATTGGAGCCAAGTACATTGAGTCAATAGGGACTTTCCAATGGGTTTTGCCCAGTA
CATAAGGTCAATGGGAGGTAAGCCAATGGGTTTTTCCCATTACTGACATGTATACTGAGTCATTAGGGAC
TTTCCAATGGGTTTTGCCCAGTACATAAGGTCAATAGGGGTGAATCAACAGGAAAGTCCCATTGGAGCCA
AGTACACTGAGTCAATAGGGACTTTCCATTGGGTTTTGCCCAGTACAAAAGGTCAATAGGGGGTGAGTCA
ATGGGTTTTTCCCATTATTGGCACATACATAAGGTCAATAGGGGTGACTAGTGGAGAAGAGCATGCTTGA
GGGCTGAGTGCCCCTCAGTGGGCAGAGAGCACATGGCCCACAGTCCCTGAGAAGTTGGGGGGAGGGGTGG
GCAATTGAACTGGTGCCTAGAGAAGGTGGGGCTTGGGTAAACTGGGAAAGTGATGTGGTGTACTGGCTCC
ACCTTTTTCCCCAGGGTGGGGGAGAACCATATATAAGTGCAGTAGTCTCTGTGAACATTCGGTTTAGTGA
ACCTGCAGGTCGGCCGCCACGACCGGTGCCACCATGGCCAAGCCTTTGTCTCAAGAAGAATCCACCCTCA
TTGAAAGAGCAACGGCTACAATCAACAGCATCCCCATCTCTGAAGACTACAGCGTCGCCAGCGCAGCTCT
CTCTAGCGACGGCCGCATCTTCACTGGTGTCAATGTATATCATTTTACTGGGGGACCTTGTGCAGAACTC
GTGGTGCTGGGCACTGCTGCTGCTGCGGCAGCTGGCAACCTGACTTGTATCGTCGCGATCGGAAATGAGA
ACAGGGGCATCTTGAGCCCCTGCGGACGGTGCCGACAGGTGCTTCTCGATCTGCATCCTGGGATCAAAGC
CATAGTGAAGGACAGTGATGGACAGCCGACGGCAGTTGGGATTCGTGAATTGCTGCCCTCTGGTTATGTG
TGGGAGGGCGCTAGCCTTGGCTCCGGCGAGGGCAGGGGAAGTCTTCTAACATGCGGGGACGTGGAGGAAA
ATCCCGGCCCACTCGGCATGGACTACAAGGACGACGATGACAAGCTCGATAGCGGCATGGCCCCAAAGAA
GAAGCGGAAGGTCGGTATCCACGGAGTCCCAGCAGCCGACAAGAAGTACAGCATCGGCCTGGACATCGGC
ACCAACTCTGTGGGCTGGGCCGTGATCACCGACGAGTACAAGGTGCCCAGCAAGAAATTCAAGGTGCTGG
GCAACACCGACCGGCACAGCATCAAGAAGAACCTGATCGGAGCCCTGCTGTTCGACAGCGGCGAAACAGC
CGAGGCCACCCGGCTGAAGAGAACCGCCAGAAGAAGATACACCAGACGGAAGAACCGGATCTGCTATCTG
CAAGAGATCTTCAGCAACGAGATGGCCAAGGTGGACGACAGCTTCTTCCACAGACTGGAAGAGTCCTTCC
TGGTGGAAGAGGATAAGAAGCACGAGCGGCACCCCATCTTCGGCAACATCGTGGACGAGGTGGCCTACCA
CGAGAAGTACCCCACCATCTACCACCTGAGAAAGAAACTGGTGGACAGCACCGACAAGGCCGACCTGCGG
CTGATCTATCTGGCCCTGGCCCACATGATCAAGTTCCGGGGCCACTTCCTGATCGAGGGCGACCTGAACC
CCGACAACAGCGACGTGGACAAGCTGTTCATCCAGCTGGTGCAGACCTACAACCAGCTGTTCGAGGAAAA
CCCCATCAACGCCAGCGGCGTGGACGCCAAGGCCATCCTGTCTGCCAGACTGAGCAAGAGCAGACGGCTG
GAAAATCTGATCGCCCAGCTGCCCGGCGAGAAGAAGAATGGCCTGTTCGGAAACCTGATTGCCCTGAGCC
TGGGCCTGACCCCCAACTTCAAGAGCAACTTCGACCTGGCCGAGGATGCCAAACTGCAGCTGAGCAAGGA
CACCTACGACGACGACCTGGACAACCTGCTGGCCCAGATCGGCGACCAGTACGCCGACCTGTTTCTGGCC
GCCAAGAACCTGTCCGACGCCATCCTGCTGAGCGACATCCTGAGAGTGAACACCGAGATCACCAAGGCCC
CCCTGAGCGCCTCTATGATCAAGAGATACGACGAGCACCACCAGGACCTGACCCTGCTGAAAGCTCTCGT
GCGGCAGCAGCTGCCTGAGAAGTACAAAGAGATTTTCTTCGACCAGAGCAAGAACGGCTACGCCGGCTAC
ATTGACGGCGGAGCCAGCCAGGAAGAGTTCTACAAGTTCATCAAGCCCATCCTGGAAAAGATGGACGGCA
CCGAGGAACTGCTCGTGAAGCTGAACAGAGAGGACCTGCTGCGGAAGCAGCGGACCTTCGACAACGGCAG
CATCCCCCACCAGATCCACCTGGGAGAGCTGCACGCCATTCTGCGGCGGCAGGAAGATTTTTACCCATTC
CTGAAGGACAACCGGGAAAAGATCGAGAAGATCCTGACCTTCCGCATCCCCTACTACGTGGGCCCTCTGG
CCAGGGGAAACAGCAGATTCGCCTGGATGACCAGAAAGAGCGAGGAAACCATCACCCCCTGGAACTTCGA
GGAAGTGGTGGACAAGGGCGCTTCCGCCCAGAGCTTCATCGAGCGGATGACCAACTTCGATAAGAACCTG
CCCAACGAGAAGGTGCTGCCCAAGCACAGCCTGCTGTACGAGTACTTCACCGTGTATAACGAGCTGACCA
AAGTGAAATACGTGACCGAGGGAATGAGAAAGCCCGCCTTCCTGAGCGGCGAGCAGAAAAAGGCCATCGT
GGACCTGCTGTTCAAGACCAACCGGAAAGTGACCGTGAAGCAGCTGAAAGAGGACTACTTCAAGAAAATC
GAGTGCTTCGACTCCGTGGAAATCTCCGGCGTGGAAGATCGGTTCAACGCCTCCCTGGGCACATACCACG
ATCTGCTGAAAATTATCAAGGACAAGGACTTCCTGGACAATGAGGAAAACGAGGACATTCTGGAAGATAT
CGTGCTGACCCTGACACTGTTTGAGGACAGAGAGATGATCGAGGAACGGCTGAAAACCTATGCCCACCTG
TTCGACGACAAAGTGATGAAGCAGCTGAAGCGGCGGAGATACACCGGCTGGGGCAGGCTGAGCCGGAAGC
TGATCAACGGCATCCGGGACAAGCAGTCCGGCAAGACAATCCTGGATTTCCTGAAGTCCGACGGCTTCGC
CAACAGAAACTTCATGCAGCTGATCCACGACGACAGCCTGACCTTTAAAGAGGACATCCAGAAAGCCCAG
GTGTCCGGCCAGGGCGATAGCCTGCACGAGCACATTGCCAATCTGGCCGGCAGCCCCGCCATTAAGAAGG
GCATCCTGCAGACAGTGAAGGTGGTGGACGAGCTCGTGAAAGTGATGGGCCGGCACAAGCCCGAGAACAT
CGTGATCGAAATGGCCAGAGAGAACCAGACCACCCAGAAGGGACAGAAGAACAGCCGCGAGAGAATGAAG
CGGATCGAAGAGGGCATCAAAGAGCTGGGCAGCCAGATCCTGAAAGAACACCCCGTGGAAAACACCCAGC
TGCAGAACGAGAAGCTGTACCTGTACTACCTGCAGAATGGGCGGGATATGTACGTGGACCAGGAACTGGA
CATCAACCGGCTGTCCGACTACGATGTGGACCATATCGTGCCTCAGAGCTTTCTGGCCGACGACTCCATC
GACAACAAGGTGCTGACCAGAAGCGACAAGAACCGGGGCAAGAGCGACAACGTGCCCTCCGAAGAGGTCG
TGAAGAAGATGAAGAACTACTGGCGGCAGCTGCTGAACGCCAAGCTGATTACCCAGAGAAAGTTCGACAA
TCTGACCAAGGCCGAGAGAGGCGGCCTGAGCGAACTGGATAAGGCCGGCTTCATCAAGAGACAGCTGGTG
GAAACCCGGCAGATCACAAAGCACGTGGCACAGATCCTGGACTCCCGGATGAACACTAAGTACGACGAGA
ATGACAAGCTGATCCGGGAAGTGAAAGTGATCACCCTGAAGTCCAAGCTGGTGTCCGATTTCCGGAAGGA
TTTCCAGTTTTACAAAGTGCGCGAGATCAACAACTACCACCACGCCCACGACGCCTACCTGAACGCCGTC
GTGGGAACCGCCCTGATCAAAAAGTACCCTGCGCTGGAAAGCGAGTTCGTGTACGGCGACTACAAGGTGT
ACGACGTGCGGAAGATGATCGCCAAGAGCGAGCAGGAAATCGGCAAGGCTACCGCCAAGTACTTCTTCTA
CAGCAACATCATGAACTTTTTCAAGACCGAGATTACCCTGGCCAACGGCGAGATCCGGAAGGCGCCTCTG
ATCGAGACAAACGGCGAAACCGGGGAGATCGTGTGGGATAAGGGCCGGGATTTTGCCACCGTGCGGAAAG
TGCTGAGCATGCCCCAAGTGAATATCGTGAAAAAGACCGAGGTGCAGACAGGCGGCTTCAGCAAAGAGTC
TATCCTGCCCAAGAGGAACAGCGATAAGCTGATCGCCAGAAAGAAGGACTGGGACCCTAAGAAGTACGGC
GGCTTCGACAGCCCCACCGTGGCCTATTCTGTGCTGGTGGTGGCCAAAGTGGAAAAGGGCAAGTCCAAGA
AACTGAAGAGTGTGAAAGAGCTGCTGGGGATCACCATCATGGAAAGAAGCAGCTTCGAGAAGAATCCCAT
CGACTTTCTGGAAGCCAAGGGCTACAAAGAAGTGAAAAAGGACCTGATCATCAAGCTGCCTAAGTACTCC
CTGTTCGAGCTGGAAAACGGCCGGAAGAGAATGCTGGCCTCTGCCGGCGAACTGCAGAAGGGAAACGAAC
TGGCCCTGCCCTCCAAATATGTGAACTTCCTGTACCTGGCCAGCCACTATGAGAAGCTGAAGGGCTCCCC
CGAGGATAATGAGCAGAAACAGCTGTTTGTGGAACAGCACAAGCACTACCTGGACGAGATCATCGAGCAG
ATCAGCGAGTTCTCCAAGAGAGTGATCCTGGCCGACGCTAATCTGGACAAAGTGCTGTCCGCCTACAACA
AGCACCGGGATAAGCCCATCAGAGAGCAGGCCGAGAATATCATCCACCTGTTTACCCTGACCAATCTGGG
AGCCCCTGCCGCCTTCAAGTACTTTGACACCACCATCGACCGGAAGAGGTACACCAGCACCAAAGAGGTG
CTGGACGCCACCCTGATCCACCAGAGCATCACCGGCCTGTACGAGACACGGATCGACCTGTCTCAGCTGG
GAGGCGACAAAAGGCCGGCGGCCACGAAAAAGGCCGGCCAGGCAAAAAAGAAAAAGTAAGAGCTAGAGTT
CGCGTCTGGAACAATCAACCTCTGGATTACAAAATTTGTGAAAGATTGACTGGTATTCTTAACTATGTTG
CTCCTTTTACGCTATGTGGATACGCTGCTTTAATGCCTTTGTATCATGCTATTGCTTCCCGTATGGCTTT
CATTTTCTCCTCCTTGTATAAATCCTGGTTGCTGTCTCTTTATGAGGAGTTGTGGCCCGTTGTCAGGCAA
CGTGGCGTGGTGTGCACTGTGTTTGCTGACGCAACCCCCACTGGTTGGGGCATTGCCACCACCTGTCAGC
TCCTTTCCGGGACTTTCGCTTTCCCCCTCCCTATTGCCACGGCGGAACTCATCGCCGCCTGCCTTGCCCG
CTGCTGGACAGGGGCTCGGCTGTTGGGCACTGACAATTCCGTGGTGTTGTCGGGGAAGCTGACGTCCTTT
CCATGGCTGCTCGCCTGTGTTGCCACCTGGATTCTGCGCGGGACGTCCTTCTGCTACGTCCCTTCGGCCC
TCAATCCAGCGGACCTTCCTTCCCGCGGCCTGCTGCCGGCTCTGCGGCCTCTTCCGCGTCTTCGCCTTCG
CCCTCAGACGAGTCGGATCTCCCTTTGGGCCGCCTCCCCGCCTGGAATTAATTCTGGCTAAGCACTTCGT
GGCCGTCGATCGTTTAAAGGGAGGTAGTGAGTCGAGATATCGATACTAGTGATCCAGACATGATAAGATA
CATTGATGAGTTTGGACAAACCACAACTAGAATGCAGTGAAAAAAATGCTTTATTTGTGAAATTTGTGAT
GCTATTGCTTTATTTGTAACCATTATAAGCTGCAATAAACAAGTTAACAACAACAATTGCATTCATTTTA
TGTTTCAGGTTCAGGGGGAGGTGTGGGAGGTTTTTTAAAGCAAGTAAAACCTCTACAAATGTGGTATGGC
TGATTATGATCCTCTAGAGGGACAGCCCCCCCCCAAAGCCCCCAGGGATGTAATTACGTCCCTCCCCCGC
TAGGGGGCAGCAGCGAGCCGCCCGGGGCTCCGCTCCGGTCCGGCGCTCCCCCCGCATCCCCGAGCCGGCA
GCGTGCGGGGACAGCCCGGGCACGGGGAAGGTGGCACGGGATCGCTTTCCTCTGAACGCTTCTCGCTGCT
CTTTGAGCCTGCAGACACCTGGGGGGATACGGGGAAAAGCCATACCAATGGAGCTCACGGGGACAGCCCC
CCCCCAAAGCCCCCAGGGATGTAATTACGTCCCTCCCCCGCTAGGGGGCAGCAGCGAGCCGCCCGGGGCT
CCGCTCCGGTCCGGCGCTCCCCCCGCATCCCCGAGCCGGCAGCGTGCGGGGACAGCCCGGGCACGGGGAA
GGTGGCACGGGATCGCTTTCCTCTGAACGCTTCTCGCTGCTCTTTGAGCCTGCAGACACCTGGGGGGATA
CGGGGAAAAAGAATTCGATAAAAGTTTTGTTACTTTATAGAAGAAATTTTGAGTTTTTGTTTTTTTTAAT
AAATAAATAAACATAAATAAATTGTTTGTTGAATTTATTATTAGTATGTAAGTGTAAATATAATAAAACT
TAATATCTATTCAAATTAATAAATAAACCTCGATATACAGACCGATAAAACACATGCGTCAATTTTACAC
ATGATTATCTTTAACGTACGTCACAATATGATTATCTTTCTAGGGTTAATCTAGCTGCGTGTTCTGCAGC
GTGTCGAGCATCTTCATCTGCTCCATCACGCTGTAAAACACATTTGCACCGCGAGTCTGCCCGTCCTCCA
CGGGTTCAAAAACGTGAATGAACGAGGCGCGCTCACTGGCCGTCGTTTTACAACGTCGTGACTGGGAAAA
CCCTGGCGTTACCCAACTTAATCGCCTTGCAGCACATCCCCCTTTCGCCAGCTGGCGTAATAGCGAAGAG
GCCCGCACCGATCGCCCTTCCCAACAGTTGCGCAGCCTGAATGGCGAATGGG
[124 nt withheld, positions 8313-8436]
C
[91 nt withheld, positions 8438-8528]
A
[49 nt withheld, positions 8530-8578]
CCTTTGACGTTGGAGTCCACGTTCTTT
[37 nt withheld, positions 8606-8642]
ACCCTATCTCGGTCTATTCTTTTGATTTATAAGGGATTTTGCCGATTTCGGCCTATTGGTTAAAAAATGA
GCTGATTTAACAAAAATTTAACGCGAATTTTAACAAAATATTAACGCTTACAATTTAGGTGGCACTTTTC
GGGGAAATGTGCGCGGAACCCCTATTTGTTTATTTTTCTAAATACATTCAAATATGTATCCGCTCATGAG
ACAATAACCCTGATAAATGCTTCAATAATATTGAAAAAGGAAGAGTATGAGTATTCAACATTTCCGTGTC
GCCCTTATTCCCTTTTTTGCGGCATTTTGCCTTCCTGTTTTTGCTCACCCAGAAACGCTGGTGAAAGTAA
AAGATGCTGAAGATCAGTTGGGTGCACGAGTGGGTTACATCGAACTGGATCTCAACAGCGGTAAGATCCT
TGAGAGTTTTCGCCCCGAAGAACGTTTTCCAATGATGAGCACTTTTAAAGTTCTGCTATGTGGCGCGGTA
TTATCCCGTATTGACGCCGGGCAAGAGCAACTCGGTCGCCGCATACACTATTCTCAGAATGACTTGGTTG
AGTACTCACCAGTCACAGAAAAGCATCTTACGGATGGCATGACAGTAAGAGAATTATGCAGTGCTGCCAT
AACCATGAGTGATAACACTGCGGCCAACTTACTTCTGACAACGATCGGAGGACCGAAGGAGCTAACCGCT
TTTTTGCACAACATGGGGGATCATGTAACTCGCCTTGATCGTTGGGAACCGGAGCTGAATGAAGCCATAC
CAAACGACGAGCGTGACACCACGATGCCTGTAGCAATGGCAACAACGTTGCGCAAACTATTAACTGGCGA
ACTACTTACTCTAGCTTCCCGGCAACAATTAATAGACTGGATGGAGGCGGATAAAGTTGCAGGACCACTT
CTGCGCTCGGCCCTTCCGGCTGGCTGGTTTATTGCTGATAAATCTGGAGCCGGTGAGCGTGGGTCTCGCG
GTATCATTGCAGCACTGGGGCCAGATGGTAAGCCCTCCCGTATCGTAGTTATCTACACGACGGGGAGTCA
GGCAACTATGGATGAACGAAATAGACAGATCGCTGAGATAGGTGCCTCACTGATTAAGCATTGGTAACTG
TCAGACCAAGTTTACTCATATATACTTTAGATTGATTTAAAACTTCATTTTTAATTTAAAAGGATCTAGG
TGAAGATCCTTTTTGATAATCTCATGACCAAAATCCCTTAACGTGAGTTTTCGTTCCACTGAGCGTCAGA
CCCCGTAGAAAAGATCAAAGGATCTTCTTGAGATCCTTTTTTTCTGCGCGTAATCTGCTGCTTGCAAACA
AAAAAACCACCGCTACCAGCGGTGGTTTGTTTGCCGGATCAAGAGCTACCAACTCTTTTTCCGAAGGTAA
CTGGCTTCAGCAGAGCGCAGATACCAAATACTGTCCTTCTAGTGTAGCCGTAGTTAGGCCACCACTTCAA
GAACTCTGTAGCACCGCCTACATACCTCGCTCTGCTAATCCTGTTACCAGTGGCTGCTGCCAGTGGCGAT
AAGTCGTGTCTTACCGGGTTGGACTCAAGACGATAGTTACCGGATAAGGCGCAGCGGTCGGGCTGAACGG
GGGGTTCGTGCACACAGCCCAGCTTGGAGCGAACGACCTACACCGAACTGAGATACCTACAGCGTGAGCT
ATGAGAAAGCGCCACGCTTCCCGAAGGGAGAAAGGCGGACAGGTATCCGGTAAGCGGCAGGGTCGGAACA
GGAGAGCGCACGAGGGAGCTTCCAGGGGGAAACGCCTGGTATCTTTATAGTCCTGTCGGGTTTCGCCACC
TCTGACTTGAGCGTCGATTTTTGTGATGCTCGTCAGGGGGGCGGAGCCTATGGAAAAACGCCAGCAACGC
GGCCTTTTTACGGTTCCTGGCCTTTTGCTGGCCTTTTGCTCACATGTTCTTTCCTGCGTTATCCCCTGAT
TCTGTGGATAACCGTATTACCGCCTTTGAGTGAGCTGATACCGCTCGCCGCAGCCGAACGACCGAGCGCA
GCGAGTCAGTGAGCGAGGAAGCGGAAGAGCGCCCAATACGCAAACCGCCTCTCCCCGCGCGTTGGCCGAT
TCATTAATGCAGCTGGCACGACAGGTTTCCCGACTGGAAAGCGGGCAGTGAGCGCAACGCAATTAATGTG
AGTTAGCTCACTCATTAGGCACCCCAGGCTTTACACTTTATGCTTCCGGCTCGTATGTTGTGTGGAATTG
TGAGCGGATAACAATTTCACACAGGAAACAGCTATGACCATGATTACGCCAAGCGCGCCCGCCGGGTAAC
TCACGGGGTATCCATGTCCATTTCTGCGGCATCCAGCCAGGATACCCGTCCTCGCTGACGTAATATCCCA
GCGCCGCACCGCTGTCATTAATCTGCACACCGGCACGGCAGTTCCGGCTGTCGCCGGTATTGTTCGGGTT
GCTGATGCGCTTCGGGCTGACCATCCGGAACTGTGTCCGGAAAAGCCGCGACGAACTGGTATCCCAGGTG
GCCTGAACGAACAGTTCACCGTTAAAGGCGTGCATGGCCACACCTTCCCGAATCATCATGGTAAACGTGC
GTTTTCGCTCAACGTCAATGCAGCAGCAGTCATCCTCGGCAAACTCTTTCCATGCCGCTTCAACCTCGCG
GGAAAAGGCACGGGCTTCTTCCTCCCCGATGCCCAGATAGCGCCAGCTTGGGCGATGACTGAGCCGGAAA
AAAGACCCGACGATATGATCCTGATGCAGCTAGA
