Features (pLannotate 1.2.2; 25 found; start..end, strand, type, name):
      1..31      +  promoter       lac promoter: promoter for the E. coli lac operon
     35..57      +  protein_bind   lac operator (fragment): The lac repressor binds to the lac operator to inhibit transcription in E. coli. This inhibition can be relieved by adding lactose or isopropyl-β-D-thiogalactopyranoside (IPTG). lac repressor encoded by lacI
     93..560     -  CDS            B (fragment): PORTL_LAMBD - Experimental evidence at protein level: Swiss-Prot protein existence level 1. Forms the portal vertex of the capsid (PubMed:6228056, PubMed:6232391). This portal plays critical roles in head assembly, genome packaging, neck/tail attachment, and genome ejection (Probable). The portal protein multimerizes as a single ring-shaped homododecamer arranged around a central channel (PubMed:6232391). Binds to the terminase subunits to form the packaging machine (PubMed:7799432). From Escherichia phage lambda (Bacteriophage lambda).
    873..890     -  misc_feature   MCS (fragment): pBluescript multiple cloning site
   1145..1385    +  promoter       U6 promoter: RNA polymerase III promoter for human U6 snRNA
   1414..1489    +  misc_RNA       gRNA scaffold: guide RNA scaffold for the Streptococcus pyogenes CRISPR/Cas9 system
   1535..1618    +  promoter       mCMV promoter (fragment): mouse cytomegalovirus (CMV) immediate early promoter
   1735..1942    +  promoter       mCMV promoter (fragment): mouse cytomegalovirus (CMV) immediate early promoter
   2209..2604    +  CDS            BSD: blasticidin S deaminase; Aspergillus terreus BSD; confers resistance to blasticidin
   2623..2675    +  CDS            T2A (fragment): 2A peptide from Thosea asigna virus capsid protein Eukaryotic ribosomes fail to insert a peptide bond between the Gly and Pro residues, yielding separate polypeptides.
   2689..2709    +  CDS            FLAG (fragment): FLAG® epitope tag, followed by an enterokinase cleavage site
   2773..4374    +  CDS            Cas9(N): N-terminal portion of Streptococcus pyogenes Cas9 (Zetsche et al., 2015)
   4375..6873    +  CDS            Cas9(C): C-terminal portion of Streptococcus pyogenes Cas9 (Zetsche et al., 2015)
   6874..6921    +  CDS            nucleoplasmin NLS: bipartite nuclear localization signal from nucleoplasmin
   6948..7536    +  misc_feature   WPRE: woodchuck hepatitis virus posttranscriptional regulatory element
   7616..7750    -  polyA_signal   SV40 poly(A) signal: SV40 polyadenylation signal
   7773..7856    -  CDS            large T antigen (fragment): large T antigen from SV40 (simian virus 40)
   8598..8717    -  CDS            B (fragment): PORTL_LAMBD - Experimental evidence at protein level: Swiss-Prot protein existence level 1. Forms the portal vertex of the capsid (PubMed:6228056, PubMed:6232391). This portal plays critical roles in head assembly, genome packaging, neck/tail attachment, and genome ejection (Probable). The portal protein multimerizes as a single ring-shaped homododecamer arranged around a central channel (PubMed:6232391). Binds to the terminase subunits to form the packaging machine (PubMed:7799432). From Escherichia phage lambda (Bacteriophage lambda).
   8719..8874    +  CDS            lacZα (fragment): LacZα fragment of β-galactosidase; lacZ fragment
   8879..9307    +  rep_origin     f1 ori (sequence partly withheld): f1 bacteriophage origin of replication; arrow indicates direction of (+) strand synthesis
   9360..9464    +  promoter       AmpR promoter: bla
   9465..10325   +  CDS            AmpR: β-lactamase; bla; confers resistance to ampicillin, carbenicillin, and related antibiotics
  10496..11084   +  rep_origin     ori: high-copy-number ColE1/pMB1/pBR322/pUC origin of replication
  11267..11359   +  CDS            lacI (fragment): lac repressor; lacI; The lac repressor binds to the lac operator to inhibit transcription in E. coli. This inhibition can be relieved by adding lactose or isopropyl-β-D-thiogalactopyranoside (IPTG).
  11372..11393   +  protein_bind   CAP binding site: CAP binding activates transcription in the presence of cAMP. E. coli catabolite activator protein
>Addgene plasmid #133358 | BII-gR-BtW-eSpCas9 | addgene full sequence | sequence record 269429 | Addgene NGS Result
TTTACACTTTATGCTTCCGGCTCGTATGTTGTGTGGAATTGTGAGCGGATAACAATTTCACACAGGAAAC
AGCTATGACCATGATTACGCCAAGCGCGCCCGCCGGGTAACTCACGGGGTATCCATGTCCATTTCTGCGG
CATCCAGCCAGGATACCCGTCCTCGCTGACGTAATATCCCAGCGCCGCACCGCTGTCATTAATCTGCACA
CCGGCACGGCAGTTCCGGCTGTCGCCGGTATTGTTCGGGTTGCTGATGCGCTTCGGGCTGACCATCCGGA
ACTGTGTCCGGAAAAGCCGCGACGAACTGGTATCCCAGGTGGCCTGAACGAACAGTTCACCGTTAAAGGC
GTGCATGGCCACACCTTCCCGAATCATCATGGTAAACGTGCGTTTTCGCTCAACGTCAATGCAGCAGCAG
TCATCCTCGGCAAACTCTTTCCATGCCGCTTCAACCTCGCGGGAAAAGGCACGGGCTTCTTCCTCCCCGA
TGCCCAGATAGCGCCAGCTTGGGCGATGACTGAGCCGGAAAAAAGACCCGACGATATGATCCTGATGCAG
CTAGATTAACCCTAGAAAGATAGTCTGCGTAAAATTGACGCATGCATTCTTGAAATATTGCTCTCTCTTT
CTAAATAGCGCGAATCCGTCGCTGTGCATTTAGGACATCTCAGTCGCCGCTTGGAGCTCCCGTGAGGCGT
GCTTGTCAATGCGGTAAGTGTCACTGATTTTGAACTATAACGACCGCGTGAGTCAAAATGACGCATGATT
ATCTTTTACGTGACTTTTAAGATTTAACTCATACGATAATTATATTGTTATTTCATGTTCTACTTACGTG
ATAACTTATTATATATATATTTTCTTGTTATAGATCCACTAGTTCTAGAGGGACAGCCCCCCCCCAAAGC
CCCCAGGGATGTAATTACGTCCCTCCCCCGCTAGGGGGCAGCAGCGAGCCGCCCGGGGCTCCGCTCCGGT
CCGGCGCTCCCCCCGCATCCCCGAGCCGGCAGCGTGCGGGGACAGCCCGGGCACGGGGAAGGTGGCACGG
GATCGCTTTCCTCTGAACGCTTCTCGCTGCTCTTTGAGCCTGCAGACACCTGGGGGGATACGGGGAAAAG
GCCTCCAGGGCCGCCCCCTTCACCGAGGGCCTATTTCCCATGATTCCTTCATATTTGCATATACGATACA
AGGCTGTTAGAGAGATAATTGGAATTAATTTGACTGTAAACACAAAGATATTAGTACAAAATACGTGACG
TAGAAAGTAATAATTTCTTGGGTAGTTTGCAGTTTTAAAATTATGTTTTAAAATGGACTATCATATGCTT
ACCGTAACTTGAAAGTATTTCGATTTCTTGGCTTTATATATCTTGTGGAAAGGACGAAACACCGGAGACG
CTGACCCGTCTCTGTTTTAGAGCTAGAAATAGCAAGTTAAAATAAGGCTAGTCCGTTATCAACTTGAAAA
AGTGGCACCGAGTCGGTGCTTTTTTGTTTTTGCCTCCAAGGCCTGCAGGAGTCAATGGGAAAAACCCATT
GGAGCCAAGTACACTGACTCAATAGGGACTTTCCATTGGGTTTTGCCCAGTACATAAGGTCAATAGGGGG
TGAGTCAACAGGAAAGTCCCATTGGAGCCAAGTACATTGAGTCAATAGGGACTTTCCAATGGGTTTTGCC
CAGTACATAAGGTCAATGGGAGGTAAGCCAATGGGTTTTTCCCATTACTGACATGTATACTGAGTCATTA
GGGACTTTCCAATGGGTTTTGCCCAGTACATAAGGTCAATAGGGGTGAATCAACAGGAAAGTCCCATTGG
AGCCAAGTACACTGAGTCAATAGGGACTTTCCATTGGGTTTTGCCCAGTACAAAAGGTCAATAGGGGGTG
AGTCAATGGGTTTTTCCCATTATTGGCACATACATAAGGTCAATAGGGGTGACTAGTGGAGAAGAGCATG
CTTGAGGGCTGAGTGCCCCTCAGTGGGCAGAGAGCACATGGCCCACAGTCCCTGAGAAGTTGGGGGGAGG
GGTGGGCAATTGAACTGGTGCCTAGAGAAGGTGGGGCTTGGGTAAACTGGGAAAGTGATGTGGTGTACTG
GCTCCACCTTTTTCCCCAGGGTGGGGGAGAACCATATATAAGTGCAGTAGTCTCTGTGAACATTCGGTTT
AGTGAACCTGCAGGTCGGCCGCCACGACCGGTGCCACCATGGCCAAGCCTTTGTCTCAAGAAGAATCCAC
CCTCATTGAAAGAGCAACGGCTACAATCAACAGCATCCCCATCTCTGAAGACTACAGCGTCGCCAGCGCA
GCTCTCTCTAGCGACGGCCGCATCTTCACTGGTGTCAATGTATATCATTTTACTGGGGGACCTTGTGCAG
AACTCGTGGTGCTGGGCACTGCTGCTGCTGCGGCAGCTGGCAACCTGACTTGTATCGTCGCGATCGGAAA
TGAGAACAGGGGCATCTTGAGCCCCTGCGGACGGTGCCGACAGGTGCTTCTCGATCTGCATCCTGGGATC
AAAGCCATAGTGAAGGACAGTGATGGACAGCCGACGGCAGTTGGGATTCGTGAATTGCTGCCCTCTGGTT
ATGTGTGGGAGGGCGCTAGCCTTGGCTCCGGCGAGGGCAGGGGAAGTCTTCTAACATGCGGGGACGTGGA
GGAAAATCCCGGCCCACTCGGCATGGACTACAAGGACGACGATGACAAGCTCGATAGCGGCATGGCCCCA
AAGAAGAAGCGGAAGGTCGGTATCCACGGAGTCCCAGCAGCCGACAAGAAGTACAGCATCGGCCTGGACA
TCGGCACCAACTCTGTGGGCTGGGCCGTGATCACCGACGAGTACAAGGTGCCCAGCAAGAAATTCAAGGT
GCTGGGCAACACCGACCGGCACAGCATCAAGAAGAACCTGATCGGAGCCCTGCTGTTCGACAGCGGCGAA
ACAGCCGAGGCCACCCGGCTGAAGAGAACCGCCAGAAGAAGATACACCAGACGGAAGAACCGGATCTGCT
ATCTGCAAGAGATCTTCAGCAACGAGATGGCCAAGGTGGACGACAGCTTCTTCCACAGACTGGAAGAGTC
CTTCCTGGTGGAAGAGGATAAGAAGCACGAGCGGCACCCCATCTTCGGCAACATCGTGGACGAGGTGGCC
TACCACGAGAAGTACCCCACCATCTACCACCTGAGAAAGAAACTGGTGGACAGCACCGACAAGGCCGACC
TGCGGCTGATCTATCTGGCCCTGGCCCACATGATCAAGTTCCGGGGCCACTTCCTGATCGAGGGCGACCT
GAACCCCGACAACAGCGACGTGGACAAGCTGTTCATCCAGCTGGTGCAGACCTACAACCAGCTGTTCGAG
GAAAACCCCATCAACGCCAGCGGCGTGGACGCCAAGGCCATCCTGTCTGCCAGACTGAGCAAGAGCAGAC
GGCTGGAAAATCTGATCGCCCAGCTGCCCGGCGAGAAGAAGAATGGCCTGTTCGGAAACCTGATTGCCCT
GAGCCTGGGCCTGACCCCCAACTTCAAGAGCAACTTCGACCTGGCCGAGGATGCCAAACTGCAGCTGAGC
AAGGACACCTACGACGACGACCTGGACAACCTGCTGGCCCAGATCGGCGACCAGTACGCCGACCTGTTTC
TGGCCGCCAAGAACCTGTCCGACGCCATCCTGCTGAGCGACATCCTGAGAGTGAACACCGAGATCACCAA
GGCCCCCCTGAGCGCCTCTATGATCAAGAGATACGACGAGCACCACCAGGACCTGACCCTGCTGAAAGCT
CTCGTGCGGCAGCAGCTGCCTGAGAAGTACAAAGAGATTTTCTTCGACCAGAGCAAGAACGGCTACGCCG
GCTACATTGACGGCGGAGCCAGCCAGGAAGAGTTCTACAAGTTCATCAAGCCCATCCTGGAAAAGATGGA
CGGCACCGAGGAACTGCTCGTGAAGCTGAACAGAGAGGACCTGCTGCGGAAGCAGCGGACCTTCGACAAC
GGCAGCATCCCCCACCAGATCCACCTGGGAGAGCTGCACGCCATTCTGCGGCGGCAGGAAGATTTTTACC
CATTCCTGAAGGACAACCGGGAAAAGATCGAGAAGATCCTGACCTTCCGCATCCCCTACTACGTGGGCCC
TCTGGCCAGGGGAAACAGCAGATTCGCCTGGATGACCAGAAAGAGCGAGGAAACCATCACCCCCTGGAAC
TTCGAGGAAGTGGTGGACAAGGGCGCTTCCGCCCAGAGCTTCATCGAGCGGATGACCAACTTCGATAAGA
ACCTGCCCAACGAGAAGGTGCTGCCCAAGCACAGCCTGCTGTACGAGTACTTCACCGTGTATAACGAGCT
GACCAAAGTGAAATACGTGACCGAGGGAATGAGAAAGCCCGCCTTCCTGAGCGGCGAGCAGAAAAAGGCC
ATCGTGGACCTGCTGTTCAAGACCAACCGGAAAGTGACCGTGAAGCAGCTGAAAGAGGACTACTTCAAGA
AAATCGAGTGCTTCGACTCCGTGGAAATCTCCGGCGTGGAAGATCGGTTCAACGCCTCCCTGGGCACATA
CCACGATCTGCTGAAAATTATCAAGGACAAGGACTTCCTGGACAATGAGGAAAACGAGGACATTCTGGAA
GATATCGTGCTGACCCTGACACTGTTTGAGGACAGAGAGATGATCGAGGAACGGCTGAAAACCTATGCCC
ACCTGTTCGACGACAAAGTGATGAAGCAGCTGAAGCGGCGGAGATACACCGGCTGGGGCAGGCTGAGCCG
GAAGCTGATCAACGGCATCCGGGACAAGCAGTCCGGCAAGACAATCCTGGATTTCCTGAAGTCCGACGGC
TTCGCCAACAGAAACTTCATGCAGCTGATCCACGACGACAGCCTGACCTTTAAAGAGGACATCCAGAAAG
CCCAGGTGTCCGGCCAGGGCGATAGCCTGCACGAGCACATTGCCAATCTGGCCGGCAGCCCCGCCATTAA
GAAGGGCATCCTGCAGACAGTGAAGGTGGTGGACGAGCTCGTGAAAGTGATGGGCCGGCACAAGCCCGAG
AACATCGTGATCGAAATGGCCAGAGAGAACCAGACCACCCAGAAGGGACAGAAGAACAGCCGCGAGAGAA
TGAAGCGGATCGAAGAGGGCATCAAAGAGCTGGGCAGCCAGATCCTGAAAGAACACCCCGTGGAAAACAC
CCAGCTGCAGAACGAGAAGCTGTACCTGTACTACCTGCAGAATGGGCGGGATATGTACGTGGACCAGGAA
CTGGACATCAACCGGCTGTCCGACTACGATGTGGACCATATCGTGCCTCAGAGCTTTCTGGCCGACGACT
CCATCGACAACAAGGTGCTGACCAGAAGCGACAAGAACCGGGGCAAGAGCGACAACGTGCCCTCCGAAGA
GGTCGTGAAGAAGATGAAGAACTACTGGCGGCAGCTGCTGAACGCCAAGCTGATTACCCAGAGAAAGTTC
GACAATCTGACCAAGGCCGAGAGAGGCGGCCTGAGCGAACTGGATAAGGCCGGCTTCATCAAGAGACAGC
TGGTGGAAACCCGGCAGATCACAAAGCACGTGGCACAGATCCTGGACTCCCGGATGAACACTAAGTACGA
CGAGAATGACAAGCTGATCCGGGAAGTGAAAGTGATCACCCTGAAGTCCAAGCTGGTGTCCGATTTCCGG
AAGGATTTCCAGTTTTACAAAGTGCGCGAGATCAACAACTACCACCACGCCCACGACGCCTACCTGAACG
CCGTCGTGGGAACCGCCCTGATCAAAAAGTACCCTGCGCTGGAAAGCGAGTTCGTGTACGGCGACTACAA
GGTGTACGACGTGCGGAAGATGATCGCCAAGAGCGAGCAGGAAATCGGCAAGGCTACCGCCAAGTACTTC
TTCTACAGCAACATCATGAACTTTTTCAAGACCGAGATTACCCTGGCCAACGGCGAGATCCGGAAGGCGC
CTCTGATCGAGACAAACGGCGAAACCGGGGAGATCGTGTGGGATAAGGGCCGGGATTTTGCCACCGTGCG
GAAAGTGCTGAGCATGCCCCAAGTGAATATCGTGAAAAAGACCGAGGTGCAGACAGGCGGCTTCAGCAAA
GAGTCTATCCTGCCCAAGAGGAACAGCGATAAGCTGATCGCCAGAAAGAAGGACTGGGACCCTAAGAAGT
ACGGCGGCTTCGACAGCCCCACCGTGGCCTATTCTGTGCTGGTGGTGGCCAAAGTGGAAAAGGGCAAGTC
CAAGAAACTGAAGAGTGTGAAAGAGCTGCTGGGGATCACCATCATGGAAAGAAGCAGCTTCGAGAAGAAT
CCCATCGACTTTCTGGAAGCCAAGGGCTACAAAGAAGTGAAAAAGGACCTGATCATCAAGCTGCCTAAGT
ACTCCCTGTTCGAGCTGGAAAACGGCCGGAAGAGAATGCTGGCCTCTGCCGGCGAACTGCAGAAGGGAAA
CGAACTGGCCCTGCCCTCCAAATATGTGAACTTCCTGTACCTGGCCAGCCACTATGAGAAGCTGAAGGGC
TCCCCCGAGGATAATGAGCAGAAACAGCTGTTTGTGGAACAGCACAAGCACTACCTGGACGAGATCATCG
AGCAGATCAGCGAGTTCTCCAAGAGAGTGATCCTGGCCGACGCTAATCTGGACAAAGTGCTGTCCGCCTA
CAACAAGCACCGGGATAAGCCCATCAGAGAGCAGGCCGAGAATATCATCCACCTGTTTACCCTGACCAAT
CTGGGAGCCCCTGCCGCCTTCAAGTACTTTGACACCACCATCGACCGGAAGAGGTACACCAGCACCAAAG
AGGTGCTGGACGCCACCCTGATCCACCAGAGCATCACCGGCCTGTACGAGACACGGATCGACCTGTCTCA
GCTGGGAGGCGACAAAAGGCCGGCGGCCACGAAAAAGGCCGGCCAGGCAAAAAAGAAAAAGTAAGAGCTA
GAGTTCGCGTCTGGAACAATCAACCTCTGGATTACAAAATTTGTGAAAGATTGACTGGTATTCTTAACTA
TGTTGCTCCTTTTACGCTATGTGGATACGCTGCTTTAATGCCTTTGTATCATGCTATTGCTTCCCGTATG
GCTTTCATTTTCTCCTCCTTGTATAAATCCTGGTTGCTGTCTCTTTATGAGGAGTTGTGGCCCGTTGTCA
GGCAACGTGGCGTGGTGTGCACTGTGTTTGCTGACGCAACCCCCACTGGTTGGGGCATTGCCACCACCTG
TCAGCTCCTTTCCGGGACTTTCGCTTTCCCCCTCCCTATTGCCACGGCGGAACTCATCGCCGCCTGCCTT
GCCCGCTGCTGGACAGGGGCTCGGCTGTTGGGCACTGACAATTCCGTGGTGTTGTCGGGGAAGCTGACGT
CCTTTCCATGGCTGCTCGCCTGTGTTGCCACCTGGATTCTGCGCGGGACGTCCTTCTGCTACGTCCCTTC
GGCCCTCAATCCAGCGGACCTTCCTTCCCGCGGCCTGCTGCCGGCTCTGCGGCCTCTTCCGCGTCTTCGC
CTTCGCCCTCAGACGAGTCGGATCTCCCTTTGGGCCGCCTCCCCGCCTGGAATTAATTCTGGCTAAGCAC
TTCGTGGCCGTCGATCGTTTAAAGGGAGGTAGTGAGTCGAGATATCGATACTAGTGATCCAGACATGATA
AGATACATTGATGAGTTTGGACAAACCACAACTAGAATGCAGTGAAAAAAATGCTTTATTTGTGAAATTT
GTGATGCTATTGCTTTATTTGTAACCATTATAAGCTGCAATAAACAAGTTAACAACAACAATTGCATTCA
TTTTATGTTTCAGGTTCAGGGGGAGGTGTGGGAGGTTTTTTAAAGCAAGTAAAACCTCTACAAATGTGGT
ATGGCTGATTATGATCCTCTAGAGGGACAGCCCCCCCCCAAAGCCCCCAGGGATGTAATTACGTCCCTCC
CCCGCTAGGGGGCAGCAGCGAGCCGCCCGGGGCTCCGCTCCGGTCCGGCGCTCCCCCCGCATCCCCGAGC
CGGCAGCGTGCGGGGACAGCCCGGGCACGGGGAAGGTGGCACGGGATCGCTTTCCTCTGAACGCTTCTCG
CTGCTCTTTGAGCCTGCAGACACCTGGGGGGATACGGGGAAAAAGCCATACCAATGGAGCTCACGGGGAC
AGCCCCCCCCCAAAGCCCCCAGGGATGTAATTACGTCCCTCCCCCGCTAGGGGGCAGCAGCGAGCCGCCC
GGGGCTCCGCTCCGGTCCGGCGCTCCCCCCGCATCCCCGAGCCGGCAGCGTGCGGGGACAGCCCGGGCAC
GGGGAAGGTGGCACGGGATCGCTTTCCTCTGAACGCTTCTCGCTGCTCTTTGAGCCTGCAGACACCTGGG
GGGATACGGGGAAAAAGAATTCGATAAAAGTTTTGTTACTTTATAGAAGAAATTTTGAGTTTTTGTTTTT
TTTAATAAATAAATAAACATAAATAAATTGTTTGTTGAATTTATTATTAGTATGTAAGTGTAAATATAAT
AAAACTTAATATCTATTCAAATTAATAAATAAACCTCGATATACAGACCGATAAAACACATGCGTCAATT
TTACACATGATTATCTTTAACGTACGTCACAATATGATTATCTTTCTAGGGTTAATCTAGCTGCGTGTTC
TGCAGCGTGTCGAGCATCTTCATCTGCTCCATCACGCTGTAAAACACATTTGCACCGCGAGTCTGCCCGT
CCTCCACGGGTTCAAAAACGTGAATGAACGAGGCGCGCTCACTGGCCGTCGTTTTACAACGTCGTGACTG
GGAAAACCCTGGCGTTACCCAACTTAATCGCCTTGCAGCACATCCCCCTTTCGCCAGCTGGCGTAATAGC
GAAGAGGCCCGCACCGATCGCCCTTCCCAACAGTTGCGCAGCCTGAATGGCGAATGGG
[124 nt withheld, positions 8879-9002]
C
[91 nt withheld, positions 9004-9094]
A
[49 nt withheld, positions 9096-9144]
CCTTTGACGTTGGAGTCCACGTTCTTT
[37 nt withheld, positions 9172-9208]
ACCCTATCTCGGTCTATTCTTTTGATTTATAAGGGATTTTGCCGATTTCGGCCTATTGGTTAAAAAATGA
GCTGATTTAACAAAAATTTAACGCGAATTTTAACAAAATATTAACGCTTACAATTTAGGTGGCACTTTTC
GGGGAAATGTGCGCGGAACCCCTATTTGTTTATTTTTCTAAATACATTCAAATATGTATCCGCTCATGAG
ACAATAACCCTGATAAATGCTTCAATAATATTGAAAAAGGAAGAGTATGAGTATTCAACATTTCCGTGTC
GCCCTTATTCCCTTTTTTGCGGCATTTTGCCTTCCTGTTTTTGCTCACCCAGAAACGCTGGTGAAAGTAA
AAGATGCTGAAGATCAGTTGGGTGCACGAGTGGGTTACATCGAACTGGATCTCAACAGCGGTAAGATCCT
TGAGAGTTTTCGCCCCGAAGAACGTTTTCCAATGATGAGCACTTTTAAAGTTCTGCTATGTGGCGCGGTA
TTATCCCGTATTGACGCCGGGCAAGAGCAACTCGGTCGCCGCATACACTATTCTCAGAATGACTTGGTTG
AGTACTCACCAGTCACAGAAAAGCATCTTACGGATGGCATGACAGTAAGAGAATTATGCAGTGCTGCCAT
AACCATGAGTGATAACACTGCGGCCAACTTACTTCTGACAACGATCGGAGGACCGAAGGAGCTAACCGCT
TTTTTGCACAACATGGGGGATCATGTAACTCGCCTTGATCGTTGGGAACCGGAGCTGAATGAAGCCATAC
CAAACGACGAGCGTGACACCACGATGCCTGTAGCAATGGCAACAACGTTGCGCAAACTATTAACTGGCGA
ACTACTTACTCTAGCTTCCCGGCAACAATTAATAGACTGGATGGAGGCGGATAAAGTTGCAGGACCACTT
CTGCGCTCGGCCCTTCCGGCTGGCTGGTTTATTGCTGATAAATCTGGAGCCGGTGAGCGTGGGTCTCGCG
GTATCATTGCAGCACTGGGGCCAGATGGTAAGCCCTCCCGTATCGTAGTTATCTACACGACGGGGAGTCA
GGCAACTATGGATGAACGAAATAGACAGATCGCTGAGATAGGTGCCTCACTGATTAAGCATTGGTAACTG
TCAGACCAAGTTTACTCATATATACTTTAGATTGATTTAAAACTTCATTTTTAATTTAAAAGGATCTAGG
TGAAGATCCTTTTTGATAATCTCATGACCAAAATCCCTTAACGTGAGTTTTCGTTCCACTGAGCGTCAGA
CCCCGTAGAAAAGATCAAAGGATCTTCTTGAGATCCTTTTTTTCTGCGCGTAATCTGCTGCTTGCAAACA
AAAAAACCACCGCTACCAGCGGTGGTTTGTTTGCCGGATCAAGAGCTACCAACTCTTTTTCCGAAGGTAA
CTGGCTTCAGCAGAGCGCAGATACCAAATACTGTTCTTCTAGTGTAGCCGTAGTTAGGCCACCACTTCAA
GAACTCTGTAGCACCGCCTACATACCTCGCTCTGCTAATCCTGTTACCAGTGGCTGCTGCCAGTGGCGAT
AAGTCGTGTCTTACCGGGTTGGACTCAAGACGATAGTTACCGGATAAGGCGCAGCGGTCGGGCTGAACGG
GGGGTTCGTGCACACAGCCCAGCTTGGAGCGAACGACCTACACCGAACTGAGATACCTACAGCGTGAGCT
ATGAGAAAGCGCCACGCTTCCCGAAGGGAGAAAGGCGGACAGGTATCCGGTAAGCGGCAGGGTCGGAACA
GGAGAGCGCACGAGGGAGCTTCCAGGGGGAAACGCCTGGTATCTTTATAGTCCTGTCGGGTTTCGCCACC
TCTGACTTGAGCGTCGATTTTTGTGATGCTCGTCAGGGGGGCGGAGCCTATGGAAAAACGCCAGCAACGC
GGCCTTTTTACGGTTCCTGGCCTTTTGCTGGCCTTTTGCTCACATGTTCTTTCCTGCGTTATCCCCTGAT
TCTGTGGATAACCGTATTACCGCCTTTGAGTGAGCTGATACCGCTCGCCGCAGCCGAACGACCGAGCGCA
GCGAGTCAGTGAGCGAGGAAGCGGAAGAGCGCCCAATACGCAAACCGCCTCTCCCCGCGCGTTGGCCGAT
TCATTAATGCAGCTGGCACGACAGGTTTCCCGACTGGAAAGCGGGCAGTGAGCGCAACGCAATTAATGTG
AGTTAGCTCACTCATTAGGCACCCCAGGC
